Addgene plasmid #30692: pBS-F1-CGG
Depositing lab: Nathan Lawson & Scot Wolfe. Depositing organization: University of Massachusetts, Worcester. Publication: Evaluation and application of modularly assembled zinc-finger nucleases in zebrafish. Zhu C, Smith T, McNulty J, Rayla AL, Lakshmanan A, Siekmann AF, Buffardi M, Meng X, Shin J, Padmanabhan A, Cifuentes D, Giraldez AJ, Look AT, Epstein JA, Lawson ND, Wolfe SA. Development. 2011 Oct;138(20):4555-64. 10.1242/dev.066779 PubMed 21937602.
Backbone
  Vector backbone: pBlueScript II SK(+)
  Backbone size w/o insert (bp): 2877
  Vector type: Cloning vector
Growth in bacteria
  Bacterial resistance: Ampicillin, 100 μg/mL
  Growth temperature: 37°C
  Growth strain: DH5alpha
  Growth instructions: XL1Blue
  Copy number: High Copy
Gene/Insert
  Gene/Insert name: F1 CGG
  Insert size (bp): 276
  Cloning method: Restriction Enzyme; 5′ cloning site KpnI (not destroyed); 3′ cloning site XbalI (not destroyed)
  Sequencing primers: 5′ T7; 3′ T3
Terms and licenses: Academic/Nonprofit Terms; Industry Terms: Not Available to Industry
How to cite: pBS-F1-CGG was a gift from Nathan Lawson & Scot Wolfe (Addgene plasmid # 30692 ; http://n2t.net/addgene:30692 ; RRID:Addgene_30692)
