[The description below was written by a language model from this plasmid's Addgene catalogue record.]
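Description:
pBS-F1-CGG is a bacterial cloning vector built on the pBlueScript II SK(+) backbone (about 2.9 kb without insert), a high-copy phagemid propagated in standard E. coli cloning strains under ampicillin selection. As a storage and shuttling plasmid, it is not designed to express its insert in a eukaryotic host. The record lists no promoter driving the insert and no tags or reporters, and no feature table is provided, so backbone elements beyond the resistance marker and copy number are not individually documented here.

The payload is a 276 bp fragment named "F1 CGG", cloned between KpnI and XbaI sites that both remain intact, so the fragment can be excised again with the same enzymes. It can be sequenced from either side with the T7 and T3 primers that flank the pBlueScript polylinker. The record does not describe the insert further. However, the name and the associated publication on modularly assembled zinc-finger nucleases in zebrafish suggest that it encodes a zinc-finger module for the finger 1 position of an array, with specificity for the DNA triplet CGG.

In that reading, the plasmid would be one member of an archive of single-finger modules. Such modules are combined by restriction-based assembly into multi-finger DNA-binding domains, which are then fused to a nuclease domain for targeted gene disruption. This interpretation is inferred from the naming and publication title rather than stated explicitly in the catalogue fields.
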