>Addgene plasmid #30692 | pBS-F1-CGG | depositor partial sequence | sequence record 14169 | Author sequence
GGTACCCGCCCATATGCTTGCCCTGTCGAGTCCTGTGACCGCCGCTTCAGTCGTTCTGACCACCTCTCTG
ACCACATCCGGATCCACACCGGCCAGAAGCCCTTCCAGTGTCGCATCTGCATGCGTAACTTCAGTCGCTC
CAGCCACCTGACCACCCACATCAGGACCCACACAGGCGAGAAGCCTTTTGCATGCGACATTTGTGGGAGG
AAGTTTGCCAGGAGTGATGAACGCAAGAGGCATACCAAAATCCATACAGGTGAAAAGTAATCTAGA
