>Addgene plasmid #30692 | pBS-F1-CGG | addgene partial sequence | sequence record 36336 | T7 5'-TAATACGACTCACTATAGGG-3'
GCTTGCCTGTCGAGTCCTGTGACCGCCGCTTCAGTCGTTCTGACCACCTCTCTGACCACATCCGGATCCA
CACCGGCCAGAAGCCCTTCCAGTGTCGCATCTGCATGCGTAACTTCAGTCGCTCCAGCCACCTGACCACC
CACATCAGGACCCACACAGGCGAGAAGCCTTTTGCATGCGACATTTGTGGGAGGAAGTTTGCCAGGAGTG
ATGAACGCAAGAGGCATACCAAAATCCATACAGGTGAAAAGTAATCTAGAGCGGCCGCCACCGCGGTGGA
GCTCCAGCTTTTGTTCCCTTTAGTGAGGGTTAATTGCGCGCTTGGCGTAATCATGGTCATAGCTGTTTCC
TGTGTGAAATTGTTATCCGCTCACAATTCCACACAACATACGAGCCGGAAGCATAAAGTGTAAAGCCTGG
GGTGCCTAATGAGTGAGCTAACTCACATTAATTGCGTTGCGCTCACTGCCCGCTTTCCAGTCGGGAAACC
TGTCGTGCCAGCTGCATTAATGAATCGGCCAACGCGCGGGGAGAGGCGGTTTGCGTATTGGGCGCTCTTC
CGCTTCCTCGCTCACTGACTCGCTGCGCTCGGTCGTTCGGCTGCGGCGAGCGGTATCAGCTCACTCAAAG
GCGGTAATACGGTTATCCACAGAATCAGGGGATAACGCAGGAAAGAACATGTG
