>Addgene plasmid #30692 | pBS-F1-CGG | addgene partial sequence | sequence record 37034 | lac_promoter
TTTCACACAGGAAACAGCTATGACCATGATTACGCCAAGCGCGCAATTAACCCTTACTAAAGGGAACAAA
AGCTGGAGCTCCACCGCGGTGGCGGCCGCTCTAGATTACTTTTCACCTGTATGGATTTTGGTATGCCTCT
TGCGTTCATCACTCCTGGCAAACTTCCTCCCACAAATGTCGCATGCAAAAGGCTTCTCGCCTGTGTGGGT
CCTGATGTGGGTGGTCAGGTGGCTGGAGCGACTGAAGTTACGCATGCAGATGCGACACTGGAAGGGCTTC
TGGCCGGTGTGGATCCGGATGTGGTCAGAGAGGTGGTCAGAACGACTGAAGCGGCGGTCACAGGACTCGA
CAGGGCAAGCATATGGGCGGGTACCCAATTCGCCCTATAGTGAGTCGTATTACGCGCGCTCACTGGCCGT
CGTTTTACAACGTCGTGACTGGGAAAACCCTGGCGTTACCCAACTTAATCGCCTTGCAGCACATCCCCCT
TTCGCCAGCTGG
